>Addgene plasmid #207952 | pMP075 | addgene full sequence | sequence record 415320 | Addgene NGS Result
TAACGGATCACCATGGGGTCTCAGTCAGGAGTCTCAATGGTAACTTTACTCTTTATTTAACCATACATTT
TTTTTTATTTTTTTCACTTTGTTCTTCATCCACTATTGTTCTTTGTTCATCTTGAACAAAAGCTCCCTCC
TTCTTTGTTCTTCATCCACCATTGTTCTTCATCAATCATTTGTATTGAGACCCTCGAGAGATCCTGACAG
GATATATTGGCGGGTAAACCTAAGAGAAAAGAGCGTTTATTAGAATAATCGGATATTTAAAAGGGCGTGA
AAAGGTTTATCCGTTCGTCCATTTGTATGTGCATGCCAACCACAGGGTTCCCCTCGGGATCAAAGTACTT
TGATCCAACCCCTCCGCTGCTATAGTGCAGTCGGCTTCTGACGTTCAGTGCAGCCGTCATCTGAAAACGA
CATGTCGCACAAGTCCTAAGTTACGCGACAGGCTGCCGCCCTGCCCTTTTCCTGGCGTTTTCTTGTCGCG
TGTTTTAGTCGCATAAAGTAGAATACTTGCGACTAGAACCGGAGACATTACGCCATGAACAAGAGCGCCG
CCGCTGGCCTGCTGGGCTATGCCCGCGTCAGCACCGACGACCAGGACTTGACCAACCAACGGGCCGAACT
GCACGCGGCCGGCTGCACCAAGCTGTTTTCCGAGAAGATCACCGGCACCAGGCGCGACCGCCCGGAGCTG
GCCAGGATGCTTGACCACCTACGCCCTGGCGACGTTGTGACAGTGACCAGGCTAGACCGCCTGGCCCGCA
GCACCCGCGACCTACTGGACATTGCCGAGCGCATCCAGGAGGCCGGCGCGGGCCTGCGTAGCCTGGCAGA
GCCGTGGGCCGACACCACCACGCCGGCCGGCCGCATGGTGTTGACCGTGTTCGCCGGCATTGCCGAGTTC
GAGCGTTCCCTAATCATCGACCGCACCCGGAGCGGGCGCGAGGCCGCCAAGGCCCGAGGCGTGAAGTTTG
GCCCCCGCCCTACCCTCACCCCGGCACAGATCGCGCACGCCCGCGAGCTGATCGACCAGGAAGGCCGCAC
CGTGAAAGAGGCGGCTGCACTGCTTGGCGTGCATCGCTCGACCCTGTACCGCGCACTTGAGCGCAGCGAG
GAAGTGACGCCCACCGAGGCCAGGCGGCGCGGTGCCTTCCGTGAGGACGCATTGACCGAGGCCGACGCCC
TGGCGGCCGCCGAGAATGAACGCCAAGAGGAACAAGCATGAAACCGCACCAGGACGGCCAGGACGAACCG
TTTTTCATTACCGAAGAGATCGAGGCGGAGATGATCGCGGCCGGGTACGTGTTCGAGCCGCCCGCGCACC
TCTCAACCGTGCGGCTGCATGAAATCCTGGCCGGTTTGTCTGATGCCAAGCTGGCGGCCTGGCCGGCCAG
CTTGGCCGCTGAAGAAACCGAGCGCCGCCGTCTAAAAAGGTGATGTGTATTTGAGTAAAACAGCTTGCGT
CATGCGGTCGCTGCGTATATGATGCGATGAGTAAATAAACAAATACGCAAGGGGAACGCATGAAGGTTAT
CGCTGTACTTAACCAGAAAGGCGGGTCAGGCAAGACGACCATCGCAACCCATCTAGCCCGCGCCCTGCAA
CTCGCCGGGGCCGATGTTCTGTTAGTCGATTCCGATCCCCAGGGCAGTGCCCGCGATTGGGCGGCCGTGC
GGGAAGATCAACCGCTAACCGTTGTCGGCATCGACCGCCCGACGATTGACCGCGACGTGAAGGCCATCGG
CCGGCGCGACTTCGTAGTGATCGACGGAGCGCCCCAGGCGGCGGACTTGGCTGTGTCCGCGATCAAGGCA
GCCGACTTCGTGCTGATTCCGGTGCAGCCAAGCCCTTACGACATATGGGCCACCGCCGACCTGGTGGAGC
TGGTTAAGCAGCGCATTGAGGTCACGGATGGAAGGCTACAAGCGGCCTTTGTCGTGTCGCGGGCGATCAA
AGGCACGCGCATCGGCGGTGAGGTTGCCGAGGCGCTGGCCGGGTACGAGCTGCCCATTCTTGAGTCCCGT
ATCACGCAGCGCGTGAGCTACCCAGGCACTGCCGCCGCCGGCACAACCGTTCTTGAATCAGAACCCGAGG
GCGACGCTGCCCGCGAGGTCCAGGCGCTGGCCGCTGAAATTAAATCAAAACTCATTTGAGTTAATGAGGT
AAAGAGAAAATGAGCAAAAGCACAAACACGCTAAGTGCCGGCCGTCCGAGCGCACGCAGCAGCAAGGCTG
CAACGTTGGCCAGCCTGGCAGACACGCCAGCCATGAAGCGGGTCAACTTTCAGTTGCCGGCGGAGGATCA
CACCAAGCTGAAGATGTACGCGGTACGCCAAGGCAAGACCATTACCGAGCTGCTATCTGAATACATCGCG
CAGCTACCAGAGTAAATGAGCAAATGAATAAATGAGTAGATGAATTTTAGCGGCTAAAGGAGGCGGCATG
GAAAATCAAGAACAACCAGGCACCGACGCCGTGGAATGCCCCATGTGTGGAGGAACGGGCGGTTGGCCAG
GCGTAAGCGGCTGGGTTGCCTGCCGGCCCTGCAATGGCACTGGAACCCCCAAGCCCGAGGAATCGGCGTG
AGCGGTCGCAAACCATCCGGCCCGGTACAAATCGGCGCGGCGCTGGGTGATGACCTGGTGGAGAAGTTGA
AGGCCGCGCAGGCCGCCCAGCGGCAACGCATCGAGGCAGAAGCACGCCCCGGTGAATCGTGGCAAGCGGC
CGCTGATCGAATCCGCAAAGAATCCCGGCAACCGCCGGCAGCCGGTGCGCCGTCGATTAGGAAGCCGCCC
AAGGGCGACGAGCAACCAGATTTTTTCGTTCCGATGCTCTATGACGTGGGCACCCGCGATAGTCGCAGCA
TCATGGACGTGGCCGTTTTCCGTCTGTCGAAGCGTGACCGACGAGCTGGCGAGGTGATCCGCTACGAGCT
TCCAGACGGGCACGTAGAGGTTTCCGCAGGGCCGGCCGGCATGGCCAGTGTGTGGGATTACGACCTGGTA
CTGATGGCGGTTTCCCATCTAACCGAATCCATGAACCGATACCGGGAAGGGAAGGGAGACAAGCCCGGCC
GCGTGTTCCGTCCACACGTTGCGGACGTACTCAAGTTCTGCCGGCGAGCCGATGGCGGAAAGCAGAAAGA
CGACCTGGTAGAAACCTGCATTCGGTTAAACACCACGCACGTTGCCATGCAGCGTACGAAGAAGGCCAAG
AACGGCCGCCTGGTGACGGTATCCGAGGGTGAAGCCTTGATTAGCCGCTACAAGATCGTAAAGAGCGAAA
CCGGGCGGCCGGAGTACATCGAGATCGAGCTAGCTGATTGGATGTACCGCGAGATCACAGAAGGCAAGAA
CCCGGACGTGCTGACGGTTCACCCCGATTACTTTTTGATCGATCCCGGCATCGGCCGTTTTCTCTACCGC
CTGGCACGCCGCGCCGCAGGCAAGGCAGAAGCCAGATGGTTGTTCAAGACGATCTACGAACGCAGTGGCA
GCGCCGGAGAGTTCAAGAAGTTCTGTTTCACCGTGCGCAAGCTGATCGGGTCAAATGACCTGCCGGAGTA
CGATTTGAAGGAGGAGGCGGGGCAGGCTGGCCCGATCCTAGTCATGCGCTACCGCAACCTGATCGAGGGC
GAAGCATCCGCCGGTTCCTAATGTACGGAGCAGATGCTAGGGCAAATTGCCCTAGCAGGGGAAAAAGGTC
GAAAAGGACTCTTTCCTGTGGATAGCACGTACATTGGGAACCCAAAGCCGTACATTGGGAACCGGAACCC
GTACATTGGGAACCCAAAGCCGTACATTGGGAACCGGTCACACATGTAAGTGACTGATATAAAAGAGAAA
AAAGGCGATTTTTCCGCCTAAAACTCTTTAAAACTTATTAAAACTCTTAAAACCCGCCTGGCCTGTGCAT
AACTGTCTGGCCAGCGCACAGCCGAAGAGCTGCAAAAAGCGCCTACCCTTCGGTCGCTGCGCTCCCTACG
CCCCGCCGCTTCGCGTCGGCCTATCGCGGCCGCTGGCCGCTCAAAAATGGCTGGCCTACGGCCAGGCAAT
CTACCAGGGCGCGGACAAGCCGCGCCGTCGCCACTCGACCGCCGGCGCCCACATCAAGGCACCCTGCCTC
GCGCGTTTCGGTGATGACGGTGAAAACCTCTGACACATGCAGCTCCCGGTGACGGTCACAGCTTGTCTGT
AAGCGGATGCCGGGAGCAGACAAGCCCGTCAGGGCGCGTCAGCGGGTGTTGGCGGGTGTCGGGGCGCAGC
CATGACCCAGTCACGTAGCGATAGCGGAGTGTATACTGGCTTAACTATGCGGCATCAGAGCAGATTGTAC
TGAGAGTGCACCATATGCGGTGTGAAATACCGCACAGATGCGTAAGGAGAAAATACCGCATCAGGCGCTC
TTCCGCTTCCTCGCTCACTGACTCGCTGCGCTCGGTCGTTCGGCTGCGGCGAGCGGTATCAGCTCACTCA
AAGGCGGTAATACGGTTATCCACAGAATCAGGGGATAACGCAGGAAAGAACATGTGAGCAAAAGGCCAGC
AAAAGGCCAGGAACCGTAAAAAGGCCGCGTTGCTGGCGTTTTTCCATAGGCTCCGCCCCCCTGACGAGCA
TCACAAAAATCGACGCTCAAGTCAGAGGTGGCGAAACCCGACAGGACTATAAAGATACCAGGCGTTTCCC
CCTGGAAGCTCCCTCGTGCGCTCTCCTGTTCCGACCCTGCCGCTTACCGGATACCTGTCCGCCTTTCTCC
CTTCGGGAAGCGTGGCGCTTTCTCATAGCTCACGCTGTAGGTATCTCAGTTCGGTGTAGGTCGTTCGCTC
CAAGCTGGGCTGTGTGCACGAACCCCCCGTTCAGCCCGACCGCTGCGCCTTATCCGGTAACTATCGTCTT
GAGTCCAACCCGGTAAGACACGACTTATCGCCACTGGCAGCAGCCACTGGTAACAGGATTAGCAGAGCGA
GGTATGTAGGCGGTGCTACAGAGTTCTTGAAGTGGTGGCCTAACTACGGCTACACTAGAAGGACAGTATT
TGGTATCTGCGCTCTGCTGAAGCCAGTTACCTTCGGAAAAAGAGTTGGTAGCTCTTGATCCGGCAAACAA
ACCACCGCTGGTAGCGGTGGTTTTTTTGTTTGCAAGCAGCAGATTACGCGCAGAAAAAAAGGATCTCAAG
AAGATCCTTTGATCTTTTCTACGGGGTCTGACGCTCAGTGGAACGAAAACTCACGTTAAGGGATTTTGGT
CATGCATTCTAGGTGATTATTTGCCGACTACCTTGGTGATCTCGCCTTTCACGTAGTGGACAAATTCTTC
CAACTGATCTGCGCGCGAGGCCAAGCGATCTTCTTCTTGTCCAAGATAAGCCTGTCTAGCTTCAAGTATG
ACGGGCTGATACTGGGCCGGCAGGCGCTCCATTGCCCAGTCGGCAGCGACATCCTTCGGCGCGATTTTGC
CGGTTACTGCGCTGTACCAAATGCGGGACAACGTAAGCACTACATTTCGCTCATCACCAGCCCAGTCGGG
CGGCGAGTTCCATAGCGTTAAGGTTTCATTTAGCGCCTCAAATAGATCCTGTTCAGGAACCGGATCAAAG
AGTTCCTCCGCCGCTGGACCTACCAAGGCAACGCTATGTTCTCTTGCTTTTGTCAGCAAGATAGCCAGAT
CAATGTCGATCGTGGCTGGCTCGAAGATACCTGCAAGAATGTCATTGCGCTGCCATTCTCCAAATTGCAG
TTCGCGCTTAGCTGGATAACGCCACGGAATGATGTCGTCGTGCACAACAATGGTGACTTCTACAGCGCGG
AGAATCTCGCTCTCTCCAGGGGAAGCCGAAGTTTCCAAAAGGTCGTTGATCAAAGCTCGCCGCGTTGTTT
CATCAAGCCTTACGGTCACCGTAACCAGCAAATCAATATCACTGTGTGGCTTCAGGCCGCCATCCACTGC
GGAGCCGTACAAATGTACGGCCAGCAACGTCGGTTCGAGATGGCGCTCGATGACGCCAACTACCTCTGAT
AGTTGAGTCGATACTTCGGCGATCACCGCTTCCCTCATAATGTTTAACTTTGTTTTAGGGCGACTGCCCT
GCTGCGTAACATCGTTGCTGCTCCATAACATCAAACATCGACCCACGGCGTAACGCGCTTGCTGCTTGGA
TGCCCGAGGCATAGACTGTACCCCAAAAAAACAGTCATAACAAGCCATGAAAACCGCCACTGCGCCGTTA
CCACCGCTGCGTTCGGTCAAGGTTCTGGACCAGTTGCGTGAGCGCATACGCTACTTGCATTACAGCTTAC
GAACCGAACAGGCTTATGTCCACTGGGTTCGTGCCTTCATCCGTTTCCACGGTGTGCGTCACCCGGCAAC
CTTGGGTAGCAGCGAAGTCGAGGCATTTCTGTCCTGGCTGGAACAGAACTTATTATTTCCTTCCTCTTTT
CTACAGTATTTAAAGATACCCCAAGAAGCTAATTATAACAAGACGAACTCCAATTCACTGTTCCTTGCAT
TCTAAAACCTTAAATACCAGAAAACAGCTTTTTCAAAGTTGTTTTCAAAGTTGGCGTATAACATAGTATC
GACGGAGCCGATTTTGAAACCGCGGTGATCACAGGCAGCAACGCTCTGTCATCGTTACAATCAACATGCT
ACCCTCCGCGAGATCATCCGTGTTTCAAACCCGGCAGCTTAGTTGCCGTTCTTCCGAATAGCATCGGTAA
CATGAGCAAAGTCTGCCGCCTTACAACGGCTCTCCCGCTGACGCCGTCCCGGACTGATGGGCTGCCTGTA
TCGAGTGGTGATTTTGTGCCGAGCTGCCGGTCGGGGAGCTGTTGGCTGGCTGGTGGCAGGATATATTGTG
GTGTAAACA
Features (pLannotate 1.2.2; 12 found; start..end, strand, type, name):
    205..229     +  misc_feature   RB T-DNA repeat: right border repeat from nopaline C58 T-DNA
    569..970     +  CDS            Y4CG_SINFN (fragment): Protein inferred from homology: Swiss-Prot protein existence level 3. From Sinorhizobium fredii (strain NBRC 101917 / NGR234).
   1530..2159    +  CDS            pVS1 StaA: stability protein from the Pseudomonas plasmid pVS1 (Heeb et al., 2000)
   2588..3661    +  CDS            pVS1 RepA: replication protein from the Pseudomonas plasmid pVS1 (Heeb et al., 2000)
   3727..3921    +  rep_origin     pVS1 oriV: origin of replication for the Pseudomonas plasmid pVS1 (Heeb et al., 2000)
   4124..4163    +  CDS            rop (fragment): Rop protein, which maintains plasmids at low copy number; rop
   4265..4405    +  misc_feature   bom: basis of mobility region from pBR322
   4591..5179    -  rep_origin     ori: high-copy-number ColE1/pMB1/pBR322/pUC origin of replication
   5270..6058    -  CDS            aadA: S3AD_ECOLX - Experimental evidence at protein level: Swiss-Prot protein existence level 1. Mediates bacterial resistance to the antibiotics streptomycin and spectinomycin. From Escherichia coli.
   6065..6121    -  CDS            GmR (fragment): gentamycin acetyltransferase; aacC1; confers resistance to gentamycin
   6297..6320    -  promoter       Pc promoter (fragment): intI1 (promoter lies within the coding sequence); class 1 integron promoter
   6844..6868    +  misc_feature   LB T-DNA repeat: left border repeat from nopaline C58 T-DNA
