[The description below was written by a language model from this plasmid's Addgene catalogue record and pLannotate feature annotations shown in this document.]
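Description:
pMP075 (pGBY2j) is an empty binary destination vector built on a pCAMBIA backbone for plant expression work. It belongs to the GreenBraid part of the GreenGate 2.0 toolkit, a set of backwards-compatible add-ons for assembling complex transcriptional units and stacking them with GreenGate. The record describes it as a "joker" destination vector whose cloning position is an Eco31I – dummy – Eco31I cassette. Eco31I is a type IIS enzyme (a BsaI isoschizomer), so digestion should release the placeholder dummy fragment and leave defined overhangs into which assembled modules are ligated in a Golden Gate-style reaction. The record does not state the overhang identities, and the dummy itself is not annotated in the feature table. No gene or insert is carried.

The annotated features of the 6,869 nt sequence are almost entirely backbone. Nopaline C58-type right and left T-DNA border repeats lie close to the coordinate origin of the circular map. They define the region that Agrobacterium would transfer into plant cells, and the short interval between them presumably holds the cloning cassette. No plant selectable marker or plant promoter is annotated. The pVS1 oriV, RepA replication protein and StaA stability protein provide replication and stable maintenance in Agrobacterium. A high-copy ColE1/pMB1-type origin with the pBR322 bom site supports propagation in E. coli, where only a short rop fragment remains. Bacterial selection is by aadA, which confers spectinomycin/streptomycin resistance. It sits next to remnants of a gentamicin resistance gene and a class 1 integron Pc promoter, which are likely carried over from the source of the marker cassette.
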