Addgene plasmid #207952: pMP075
Purpose: (Empty Backbone) GreenBraid joker destination vector pGBY2j - Eco31I - dummy - Eco31I
Depositing lab: Alexis Maizel. Depositing organization: Universitaet Heidelberg. Publication: GreenGate 2.0: Backwards compatible addons for assembly of complex transcriptional units and their stacking with GreenGate. Piepers M, Erbstein K, Reyes-Hernandez J, Song C, Tessi T, Petrasiunaite V, Faerber N, Distel K, Maizel A. PLoS One. 2023 Sep 8;18(9):e0290097. doi: 10.1371/journal.pone.0290097. eCollection 2023. PubMed 37682951.
Backbone
  Vector backbone: pCAMBIA
  Vector type: Plant Expression
Growth in bacteria
  Bacterial resistance: Spectinomycin, 50 μg/mL
  Growth temperature: 37°C
  Growth strain: DH5alpha
  Copy number: High Copy
Gene/Insert
  Gene/Insert name: None
Terms and licenses: Academic/Nonprofit Terms; Industry Terms: Not Available to Industry
How to cite: pMP075 was a gift from Alexis Maizel (Addgene plasmid # 207952 ; http://n2t.net/addgene:207952 ; RRID:Addgene_207952)
